>Addgene plasmid #117560 | pEPOR1CB0075 | addgene full sequence | sequence record 228159 | Addgene NGS Result
TCTGTGAAGACAAACTAGAATTCGAGCTCGGAGCATCTTCATTCTTAAGATATGAAGATAATCTTCAAAA
GGCCCCTGGGAATCTGAAAGAAGAGAAGCAGGCCCATTTATATGGGAAAGAACAATAGTATTTCTTATAT
AGGCCCATTTAAGTTGAAAACAATCTTCAAAAGTCCCACATCGCTTAGATAAGAAAACGAAGCTGAGTTT
ATATACAGCTAGAGTCGAAGTAGTGATTGGGAAGTATCAACAAGCCATGTTTTAGAGCTAGAAATAGCAA
GTTAAAATAAGGCTAGTCCGTTATCAACTTGAAAAAGTGGCACCGAGTCGGTGCTTTTTTTCTAGACCCA
GCTTTCTTGTACAAAGTTGGCATTACGCTTTACTTGTCTTCTGCACGAAGTGGTTTAAACTATCAGTGTT
TGACAGGATATATTGGCGGGTAAACCTAAGAGAAAAGAGCGTTTATTAGAATAATCGGATATTTAAAAGG
GCGTGAAAAGGTTTATCCGTTCGTCCATTTGTATGTGCATGCCAACCACAGGGTTCCCCAGATCAGGCGC
TGGCTGCTGAACCCCCAGCCGGAACTGACCCCACAAGGCCCTAGCGTTTGCAATGCACCAGGTCATCATT
GACCCAGGCGTGTTCCACCAGGCCGCTGCCTCGCAACTCTTCGCAGGCTTCGCCGACCTGCTCGCGCCAC
TTCTTCACGCGGGTGGAATCCGATCCGCACATGAGGCGGAAGGTTTCCAGCTTGAGCGGGTACGGCTCCC
GGTGCGAGCTGAAATAGTCGAACATCCGTCGGGCCGTCGGCGACAGCTTGCGGTACTTCTCCCATATGAA
TTTCGTGTAGTGGTCGCCAGCAAACAGCACGACGATTTCCTCGTCGATCAGGACCTGGCAACGGGACGTT
TTCTTGCCACGGTCCAGGACGCGGAAGCGGTGCAGCAGCGACACCGATTCCAGGTGCCCAACGCGGTCGG
ACGTGAAGCCCATCGCCGTCGCCTGTAGGCGCGACAGGCATTCCTCGGCCTTCGTGTAATACCGGCCATT
GATCGACCAGCCCAGGTCCTGGCAAAGCTCGTAGAACGTGAAGGTGATCGGCTCGCCGATAGGGGTGCGC
TTCGCGTACTCCAACACCTGCTGCCACACCAGTTCGTCATCGTCGGCCCGCAGCTCGACGCCGGTGTAGG
TGATCTTCACGTCCTTGTTGACGTGGAAAATGACCTTGTTTTGCAGCGCCTCGCGCGGGATTTTCTTGTT
GCGCGTGGTGAACAGGGCAGAGCGGGCCGTGTCGTTTGGCATCGCTCGCATCGTGTCCGGCCACGGCGCA
ATATCGAACAAGGAAAGCTGCATTTCCTTGATCTGCTGCTTCGTGTGTTTCAGCAACGCGGCCTGCTTGG
CCTCGCTGACCTGTTTTGCCAGGTCCTCGCCGGCGGTTTTTCGCTTCTTGGTCGTCATAGTTCCTCGCGT
GTCGATGGTCATCGACTTCGCCAAACCTGCCGCCTCCTGTTCAAGACGACGCGAACGCTCCACGGCGGCC
GATGGCGCGGGCAGGGCAGGGGGAGCCAGTTGCACGCTGTCGCGCTCGATCTTGGCCGTAGCTTGCTGGA
CCATCGAGCCGACGGACTGGAAGGTTTCGCGGGGCGCACGCATGACGGTGCGGCTTGCGATGGTTTCGGC
ATCCTCGGCGGAAAACCCCGCGTCGATCAGTTCTTGCCTGTATGCCTTCCGGTCAAACGTCCGATTCATT
CACCCTCCTTGCGGGATTGCCCCGACTCACGCCGGGGCAATGTGCCCTTATTCCTGATTTGACCCGCCTG
GTGCCTTGGTGTCCAGATAATCCACCTTATCGGCAATGAAGTCGGTCCCGTAGACCGTCTGGCCGTCCTT
CTCGTACTTGGTATTCCGAATCTTGCCCTGCACGAATACCAGCGACCCCTTGCCCAAATACTTGCCGTGG
GCCTCGGCCTGAGAGCCAAAACACTTGATGCGGAAGAAGTCGGTGCGCTCCTGCTTGTCGCCGGCATCGT
TGCGCCACATCTAGGATCTGCCAGGAACCGTAAAAAGGCCGCGTTGCTGGCGTTTTTCCATAGGCTCCGC
CCCCCTGACGAGCATCACAAAAATCGACGCTCAAGTCAGAGGTGGCGAAACCCGACAGGACTATAAAGAT
ACCAGGCGTTTCCCCCTGGAAGCTCCCTCGTGCGCTCTCCTGTTCCGACCCTGCCGCTTACCGGATACCT
GTCCGCCTTTCTCCCTTCGGGAAGCGTGGCGCTTTCTCATAGCTCACGCTGTAGGTATCTCAGTTCGGTG
TAGGTCGTTCGCTCCAAGCTGGGCTGTGTGCACGAACCCCCCGTTCAGCCCGACCGCTGCGCCTTATCCG
GTAACTATCGTCTTGAGTCCAACCCGGTAAGACACGACTTATCGCCACTGGCAGCAGCCACTGGTAACAG
GATTAGCAGAGCGAGGTATGTAGGCGGTGCTACAGAGTTCTTGAAGTGGTGGCCTAACTACGGCTACACT
AGAAGAACAGTATTTGGTATCTGCGCTCTGCTGAAGCCAGTTACCTTCGGAAAAAGAGTTGGTAGCTCTT
GATCCGGCAAACAAACCACCGCTGGTAGCGGTGGTTTTTTTGTTTGCAAGCAGCAGATTACGCGCAGAAA
AAAAGGATCTCAAGAAGATCCTTTGATCTTTTCTACGGGGTCTGACGCTCAGTGGAACGAAAACTCACGT
TAAGGGATTTTGGTCATGAGATTATCAAAAAGGATCTTCACCTAGATCCTTTTAAATTAAAAATGAAGTT
TTAAATCAATCTAAAGTATATATGAGTAAACTTGGTCTGACAGTTACCAATGCTTAATCAGTGAGGCACC
TATCTCAGCGATCTGTCTATTTCGTTCATCCATAGTTGCCTGACTCCCCGTCGTGTAGATAACTACGATA
CGGGAGGGCTTACCATCTGGCCCCAGTGCTGCAATGATACCGCGAGAACCACGCTCACCGGCTCCAGATT
TATCAGCAATAAACCAGCCAGCCGGAAGGGCCGAGCGCAGAAGTGGTCCTGCAACTTTATCCGCCTCCAT
CCAGTCTATTAATTGTTGCCGGGAAGCTAGAGTAAGTAGTTCGCCAGTTAATAGTTTGCGCAACGTTGTT
GCCATTGCTACAGGCATCGTGGTGTCACGCTCGTCGTTTGGTATGGCTTCATTCAGCTCCGGTTCCCAAC
GATCAAGGCGAGTTACATGATCCCCCATGTTGTGCAAAAAAGCGGTTAGCTCCTTCGGTCCTCCGATCGT
TGTCAGAAGTAAGTTGGCCGCAGTGTTATCACTCATGGTTATGGCAGCACTGCATAATTCTCTTACTGTC
ATGCCATCCGTAAGATGCTTTTCTGTGACTGGTGAGTACTCAACCAAGTCATTCTGAGAATAGTGTATGC
GGCGACCGAGTTGCTCTTGCCCGGCGTCAATACGGGATAATACCGCGCCACATAGCAGAACTTTAAAAGT
GCTCATCATTGGAAAACGTTCTTCGGGGCGAAAACTCTCAAGGATCTTACCGCTGTTGAGATCCAGTTCG
ATGTAACCCACTCGTGCACCCAACTGATCTTCAGCATCTTTTACTTTCACCAGCGTTTCTGGGTGAGCAA
AAACAGGAAGGCAAAATGCCGCAAAAAAGGGAATAAGGGCGACACGGAAATGTTGAATACTCATACTCTT
CCTTTTTCAATATTATTGAAGCATTTATCAAGGTTATTGTCTCATGAGCGGATACATATTTGAATGTATT
TAGAAAAATAAACAAATAGGGGTTCCGCGCACGAATTGGCCAGCGCTGCCATTTTTGGGGTGAGGCCGTT
CGCGGCCGAGGGGCGCAGCCCCTGGGGGGATGGGAGGCCCGCGTTAGCGGGCCGGGAGGGTTCGAGAAGG
GGGGGCACCCCCCTTCGGCGTGCGCGGTCACGCGCACAGGGCGCAGCCCTGGTTAAAAACAAGGTTTATA
AATATTGGTTTAAAAGCAGGTTAAAAGACAGGTTAGCGGTGGCCGAAAAACGGGCGGAAACCCTTGCAAA
TGCTGGATTTTCTGCCTGTGGACAGCCCCTCAAATGTCAATAGGTGCGCCCCTCATCTGTCAGCACTCTG
CCCCTCAAGTGTCAAGGATCGCGCCCCTCATCTGTCAGTAGTCGCGCCCCTCAAGTGTCAATACCGCAGG
GCACTTATCCCCAGGCTTGTCCACATCATCTGTGGGAAACTCGCGTAAAATCAGGCGTTTTCGCCGATTT
GCGAGGCTGGCCAGCTCCACGTCGCCGGCCGAAATCGAGCCTGCCCCTCATCTGTCAACGCCGCGCCGGG
TGAGTCGGCCCCTCAAGTGTCAACGTCCGCCCCTCATCTGTCAGTGAGGGCCAAGTTTTCCGCGAGGTAT
CCACAACGCCGGCGGCCGCGGTGTCTCGCACACGGCTTCGACGGCGTTTCTGGCGCGTTTGCAGGGCCAT
AGACGGCCGCCAGCCCAGCGGCGAGGGCAACCAGCCCGGTGAGCGTCGCAAAGGAGATCCTGATCTGACT
GATGGGCTGCCTGTATCGAGTGGTGATTTTGTGCCGAGCTGCCGGTCGGGGAGCTGTTGGCTGGCTGGTG
GCAGGATATATTGTGGTGTAAACAAATTGACGCTTAGACAACTTAATAACACATTGCGGACGTTTTTAAT
GTACTGGGGTGGATGCAGTGGGCCCCAC
Features (pLannotate 1.2.2; 11 found; start..end, strand, type, name):
    167..183     +  promoter       AtU6 promoter (fragment): consensus promoter from the three Arabidopsis U6 snRNA genes (Waibel and Filipowicz, 1990; Nekrasov et al., 2013)
    259..334     +  misc_RNA       gRNA scaffold: guide RNA scaffold for the Streptococcus pyogenes CRISPR/Cas9 system
    346..367     -  protein_bind   attB2 (fragment): mutant version of attB; recombination site for the Gateway® BP reaction BP Clonase™
    421..445     +  misc_feature   RB T-DNA repeat: right border repeat from nopaline C58 T-DNA
    557..577     -  CDS            TetR (fragment): tetracycline resistance regulatory protein; tetR
    604..1749    -  CDS            trfA: TRFA_ECOLX - Experimental evidence at protein level: Swiss-Prot protein existence level 1. Also involved in plasmid copy number control, promoting intermolecular coupling of protein bound iterons at oriV, which inhibits replication initiation. From Escherichia coli.
   2085..2673    -  rep_origin     ori: high-copy-number ColE1/pMB1/pBR322/pUC origin of replication
   2844..3704    -  CDS            AmpR: β-lactamase; bla; confers resistance to ampicillin, carbenicillin, and related antibiotics
   3705..3809    -  promoter       AmpR promoter: bla
   3896..4527    -  rep_origin     oriV: incP origin of replication
   4619..4643    +  misc_feature   LB T-DNA repeat: left border repeat from nopaline C58 T-DNA
