[The description below was written by a language model from this plasmid's Addgene catalogue record and pLannotate feature annotations shown in this document.]
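Description:
pEPOR1CB0075 is a Level 1 Golden Gate (MoClo-style) plant expression cassette built in the pICH47751 acceptor backbone. It carries a single-guide RNA transcription unit for Streptococcus pyogenes Cas9 directed against the Arabidopsis thaliana gene AT2G32730, which encodes the Rpn2/Psmd1 subunit. The sequenced plasmid is about 4.7 kb. In bacteria it is maintained at high copy through a ColE1/pUC-type origin and selected with ampicillin via the bla gene and its native promoter. The backbone also contains the incP oriV origin together with the trfA replication initiator gene, a broad-host-range replication system of the kind used to maintain binary vectors in Agrobacterium. The cassette region is flanked by nopaline-type left and right T-DNA border repeats.

The payload is a synthetic insert in which the Arabidopsis U6-26 promoter, an RNA polymerase III promoter suited to producing short, precisely initiated transcripts, drives a target-specific spacer fused to the SpCas9 guide RNA scaffold. The automated annotation detects only a short fragment of a consensus AtU6 promoter upstream of the scaffold. It does not annotate the spacer itself, and its small attB2 and TetR hits are fragments that probably have no functional role. The insert was assembled through BsaI sites that were destroyed during cloning, as expected for Type IIS assembly.

As a Level 1 module, the cassette is meant to be combined with other transcription units, such as a Cas9 expression cassette and a plant selection marker, in higher-level multigene constructs. It was deposited as part of a toolkit used to compare the efficiency and specificity of CRISPR-associated nucleases for targeted mutagenesis in plants.
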