Addgene plasmid #117560: pEPOR1CB0075
Purpose: Level1 Golden Gate Cassette: sgRNA cassette for spCas9, targeting Rpn2/Psmd1 subunit {AT2G32730} in A. thaliana
Depositing lab: Nicola Patron. Depositing organization: Earlham Institute. Publication: Comparison of efficiency and specificity of CRISPR-associated (Cas) nucleases in plants: An expanded toolkit for precision genome engineering. Raitskin O, Schudoma C, West A, Patron NJ. PLoS One. 2019 Feb 27;14(2):e0211598. doi: 10.1371/journal.pone.0211598. eCollection 2019. PubMed 30811422.
Backbone
  Vector backbone: pICH47751
  Vector type: Plant Expression
Growth in bacteria
  Bacterial resistance: Ampicillin, 100 μg/mL
  Growth temperature: 37°C
  Growth strain: DH5alpha
  Copy number: High Copy
Gene/Insert
  Gene/Insert name: Promoter_AtU6-26 + sgRNA_Rpn2/Psmd1 subunit {AT2G32730} A. thaliana
  Species: Synthetic
  Promoter: AtU6-26 (pICSL90002)
  Cloning method: Restriction Enzyme; 5′ cloning site BsaI (destroyed during cloning); 3′ cloning site BsaI (destroyed during cloning)
Terms and licenses: Academic/Nonprofit Terms; Industry Terms: Not Available to Industry
Depositor comments: Please visit https://www.biorxiv.org/content/early/2018/09/20/422766 for BioRxiv preprint
How to cite: pEPOR1CB0075 was a gift from Nicola Patron (Addgene plasmid # 117560 ; http://n2t.net/addgene:117560 ; RRID:Addgene_117560)
